Addgene plasmid #230321: AiP13660 - pAAV-AiE0711h-minBG-SYFP2-P2A-3XFLAG-10aa-H2B-WPRE3-BGHpA (Alias: CN3660)
Purpose: AiE0711h is an enhancer sequence, designed to drive AAV-mediated transgene expression in specific populations of brain cells
Depositing lab: Allen Institute for Brain Science & Boaz Levi. Depositing organization: Allen Institute. Publication: A suite of enhancer AAVs and transgenic mouse lines for genetic access to cortical cell types. Ben-Simon Y, Hooper M, Narayan S, Daigle TL, Dwivedi D, Way SW, Oster A, Stafford DA, Mich JK, Taormina MJ, Martinez RA, Opitz-Araya X, Roth JR, Alexander JR, Allen S, Amster A, Arbuckle J, Ayala A, Baker PM, Bakken TE, Barcelli T, Barta S, Bendrick J, Bertagnolli D, Bielstein C, Bishwakarma P, Bowlus J, Boyer G, Brouner K, Casian B, Casper T, Chakka AB, Chakrabarty R, Chance RK, Chavan S, Clark M, Colbert K, Collman F, Daniel S, Departee M, DiValentin P, Donadio N, Dotson N, Egdorf T, Fliss T, Gabitto M, Garcia J, Gary A, Gasperini M, Gloe J, Goldy J, Gore BB, Graybuck L, Greisman N, Haeseleer F, Halterman C, Haradon Z, Hastings SD, Helback O, Ho W, Hockemeyer D, Huang C, Huff S, Hunker A, Johansen N, Jones D, Juneau Z, Kalmbach B, Kannan M, Khem S, Kussick E, Kutsal R, Larsen R, Lee C, Lee AY, Leibly M, Lenz GH, Li S, Liang E, Lusk N, Madigan Z, Malloy J, Malone J, McCue R, Melchor J, Mollenkopf T, Moosman S, Morin E, Newman D, Ng L, Ngo K, Omstead V, Otto S, Oyama A, Pena N, Pham T, Phillips E, Pom CA, Potekhina L, Ransford S, Ray PL, Rette D, Reynoldson C, Rimorin C, Rocha D, Ruiz A, Sanchez REA, Sawyer L, Sedeno-Cortes A, Sevigny JP, Shapovalova N, Shepard N, Shulga L, Sigler AR, Siverts L, Soliman S, Somasundaram S, Staats B, Stewart K, Szelenyi E, Tieu M, Trader C, Tran A, van Velthoven CTJ, Walker M, Wang Y, Weed N, Wirthlin M, Wood T, Wynalda B, Yao Z, Zhou T, Ariza J, Dee N, Reding M, Ronellenfitch K, Mufti S, Sunkin SM, Smith KA, Esposito L, Waters J, Thyagarajan B, Yao S, Lein ES, Zeng H, Levi BP, Ngai J, Ting JT, Tasic B. Cell. 2025 May 16:S0092-8674(25)00513-6. doi: 10.1016/j.cell.2025.05.002. PubMed 40403729.
Backbone
  Vector backbone: pAAV2
  Vector type: AAV
Growth in bacteria
  Bacterial resistance: Ampicillin, 100 μg/mL
  Growth temperature: 37°C
  Growth strain: NEB Stable
  Copy number: High Copy
Gene/Insert
  Gene/Insert name: SYFP2-P2A-3XFLAG-10aa-H2B
  Species: Synthetic
  Promoter: minBG
  Cloning method: Gibson Cloning
Terms and licenses: Academic/Nonprofit Terms; Industry Terms: Not Available to Industry
How to cite: AiP13660 - pAAV-AiE0711h-minBG-SYFP2-P2A-3XFLAG-10aa-H2B-WPRE3-BGHpA (Alias: CN3660) was a gift from Allen Institute for Brain Science & Boaz Levi (Addgene plasmid # 230321 ; http://n2t.net/addgene:230321 ; RRID:Addgene_230321)
