[The description below was written by a language model from this plasmid's Addgene catalogue record and pLannotate feature annotations shown in this document.]
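Description:
AiP13660 (alias CN3660) is an AAV transfer plasmid built on a pAAV2 backbone, intended for packaging a recombinant adeno-associated virus genome that reports the activity of a candidate brain cell type enhancer. In bacteria it is maintained through a high-copy ColE1/pUC-type origin and selected with ampicillin via the β-lactamase gene. The backbone also carries an f1 phage origin and small remnants of pBR322 rop and bom sequences. The expression cassette is bounded by AAV2 inverted terminal repeats, which provide the cis signals for replication and encapsidation. The annotation detects one ITR as full length and the other only as two short fragments, which may reflect incomplete matching or sequencing of this repeat-rich region.

The payload places the AiE0711h enhancer upstream of a minimal beta-globin promoter (minBG), so that transcription depends largely on the enhancer's cell type specificity. Neither the enhancer nor minBG is annotated in the feature table, but both are named in the catalogue entry, which does not state the cell populations targeted. The synthetic open reading frame encodes the yellow fluorescent protein SYFP2, followed by a P2A self-cleaving peptide and then human histone H2B carrying an N-terminal 3xFLAG tag joined by a 10-amino-acid linker. One transcript therefore yields a free fluorescent protein that fills the cell and a chromatin-bound, epitope-tagged histone that marks nuclei of the same cells. A shortened woodchuck posttranscriptional element (WPRE3, annotated as two WPRE fragments) and the bovine growth hormone polyadenylation signal enhance and terminate expression. According to the record, the construct belongs to a suite of enhancer AAVs for genetic access to cortical cell types.
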