Features (pLannotate 1.2.2; 16 found; start..end, strand, type, name):
    326..353     -  repeat_region  AAV2 ITR (fragment): inverted terminal repeat of adeno-associated virus serotype 2 inverted
    382..409     -  repeat_region  AAV2 ITR (fragment): inverted terminal repeat of adeno-associated virus serotype 2 inverted
    482..1070    -  rep_origin     ori: high-copy-number ColE1/pMB1/pBR322/pUC origin of replication
   1241..2101    -  CDS            AmpR: β-lactamase; bla; confers resistance to ampicillin, carbenicillin, and related antibiotics
   2102..2206    -  promoter       AmpR promoter: bla
   2301..2336    +  CDS            rop (fragment): Rop protein, which maintains plasmids at low copy number; rop
   2438..2487    +  misc_feature   bom (fragment): basis of mobility region from pBR322
   2488..2943    -  rep_origin     f1 ori (sequence partly withheld): f1 bacteriophage origin of replication; arrow indicates direction of (+) strand synthesis
   2962..3013    +  misc_feature   bom (fragment): basis of mobility region from pBR322
   3018..3158    -  repeat_region  AAV2 ITR: inverted terminal repeat of adeno-associated virus serotype 2 inverted
   3276..3387    -  polyA_signal   bGH poly(A) signal: bovine growth hormone polyadenylation signal
   3404..3484    -  misc_feature   WPRE (fragment): woodchuck hepatitis virus posttranscriptional regulatory element
   3490..3647    -  misc_feature   WPRE (fragment): woodchuck hepatitis virus posttranscriptional regulatory element
   3681..4058    -  CDS            H2B: human histone H2B; HIST1H2BJ
   4089..4154    -  CDS            3xFLAG: three tandem FLAG® epitope tags, followed by an enterokinase cleavage site
   4233..4949    -  CDS            SYFP2: SYFP2 is a basic (constitutively fluorescent) yellow fluorescent protein published in 2006, derived from Aequorea victoria. It is reported to be a very rapidly-maturing monomer with moderate acid sensitivity.
>Addgene plasmid #230321 | AiP13660 - pAAV-AiE0711h-minBG-SYFP2-P2A-3XFLAG-10aa-H2B-WPRE3-BGHpA (Alias: CN3660) | addgene full sequence | sequence record 470739 | Addgene NGS Result
TTGGCAGAAAGCCATCTTCCCCTTCAGGAATATAGAACACAGCTGTAGGAATTGCATGAAAGGATGCTGA
TTTTGAAGGATCTGAAAATTGCGATGGCTGCCTAGGAGCATCGTAAACCACCCAGGCCCACAAGGAAGGA
AACACAGTCATAACACTTCATGGATGCCTAGAGCCAAGTATCAGTGTGATTGTATTCAAGACTGGTGCAG
CCTTCAAACATTCAGATTACCGTCATCATAAATCAGCAAAGATAGTGCAACAAGATGAAATCCACAACGC
GTGCGGCCGCAGGAACCCCTAGTGATGGAGTTGGCCACTCCCTCTCTGCGCGCTCGCTCGCTCACTGAGG
CCGGGCGACCAAAGGTCGCCCGACGCCCGGGCGGCCTCAGTGAGCGAGCGAGCGCGCAGCTGCCTGCAGG
ACATGTGAGCAAAAGGCCAGCAAAAGGCCAGGAACCGTAAAAAGGCCGCGTTGCTGGCGTTTTTCCATAG
GCTCCGCCCCCCTGACGAGCATCACAAAAATCGACGCTCAAGTCAGAGGTGGCGAAACCCGACAGGACTA
TAAAGATACCAGGCGTTTCCCCCTGGAAGCTCCCTCGTGCGCTCTCCTGTTCCGACCCTGCCGCTTACCG
GATACCTGTCCGCCTTTCTCCCTTCGGGAAGCGTGGCGCTTTCTCATAGCTCACGCTGTAGGTATCTCAG
TTCGGTGTAGGTCGTTCGCTCCAAGCTGGGCTGTGTGCACGAACCCCCCGTTCAGCCCGACCGCTGCGCC
TTATCCGGTAACTATCGTCTTGAGTCCAACCCGGTAAGACACGACTTATCGCCACTGGCAGCAGCCACTG
GTAACAGGATTAGCAGAGCGAGGTATGTAGGCGGTGCTACAGAGTTCTTGAAGTGGTGGCCTAACTACGG
CTACACTAGAAGAACAGTATTTGGTATCTGCGCTCTGCTGAAGCCAGTTACCTTCGGAAAAAGAGTTGGT
AGCTCTTGATCCGGCAAACAAACCACCGCTGGTAGCGGTGGTTTTTTTGTTTGCAAGCAGCAGATTACGC
GCAGAAAAAAAGGATCTCAAGAAGATCCTTTGATCTTTTCTACGGGGTCTGACGCTCAGTGGAACGAAAA
CTCACGTTAAGGGATTTTGGTCATGAGATTATCAAAAAGGATCTTCACCTAGATCCTTTTAAATTAAAAA
TGAAGTTTTAAATCAATCTAAAGTATATATGAGTAAACTTGGTCTGACAGTTACCAATGCTTAATCAGTG
AGGCACCTATCTCAGCGATCTGTCTATTTCGTTCATCCATAGTTGCCTGACTCCCCGTCGTGTAGATAAC
TACGATACGGGAGGGCTTACCATCTGGCCCCAGTGCTGCAATGATACCGCGAGACCCACGCTCACCGGCT
CCAGATTTATCAGCAATAAACCAGCCAGCCGGAAGGGCCGAGCGCAGAAGTGGTCCTGCAACTTTATCCG
CCTCCATCCAGTCTATTAATTGTTGCCGGGAAGCTAGAGTAAGTAGTTCGCCAGTTAATAGTTTGCGCAA
CGTTGTTGCCATTGCTACAGGCATCGTGGTGTCACGCTCGTCGTTTGGTATGGCTTCATTCAGCTCCGGT
TCCCAACGATCAAGGCGAGTTACATGATCCCCCATGTTGTGCAAAAAAGCGGTTAGCTCCTTCGGTCCTC
CGATCGTTGTCAGAAGTAAGTTGGCCGCAGTGTTATCACTCATGGTTATGGCAGCACTGCATAATTCTCT
TACTGTCATGCCATCCGTAAGATGCTTTTCTGTGACTGGTGAGTACTCAACCAAGTCATTCTGAGAATAG
TGTATGCGGCGACCGAGTTGCTCTTGCCCGGCGTCAATACGGGATAATACCGCGCCACATAGCAGAACTT
TAAAAGTGCTCATCATTGGAAAACGTTCTTCGGGGCGAAAACTCTCAAGGATCTTACCGCTGTTGAGATC
CAGTTCGATGTAACCCACTCGTGCACCCAACTGATCTTCAGCATCTTTTACTTTCACCAGCGTTTCTGGG
TGAGCAAAAACAGGAAGGCAAAATGCCGCAAAAAAGGGAATAAGGGCGACACGGAAATGTTGAATACTCA
TACTCTTCCTTTTTCAATATTATTGAAGCATTTATCAGGGTTATTGTCTCATGAGCGGATACATATTTGA
ATGTATTTAGAAAAATAAACAAATAGGGGTTCCGCGCACATTTCCCCGAAAAGTGCCACCTGACGTCTAA
GAAACCATTATTATCATGACATTAACCTATAAAAATAGGCGTATCACGAGGCCCTTTCGTCTCGCGCGTT
TCGGTGATGACGGTGAAAACCTCTGACACATGCAGCTCCCGGAGACGGTCACAGCTTGTCTGTAAGCGGA
TGCCGGGAGCAGACAAGCCCGTCAGGGCGCGTCAGCGGGTGTTGGCGGGTGTCGGGGCTGGCTTAACTAT
GCGGCATCAGAGCAGATTGTACTGAGAGTGCACCATAAAATTGTAAACGTTAATATTTTGTTAAAATTCG
CGTTAAATTTTTGTTAAATCAGCTCATTTTTTAACCAATAGACCGAAATCGGCAAAATCCCTTATAAATC
AAAAGAATAGCCCGAGATAGAGT
[37 nt withheld, positions 2614-2650]
AAAGAACGTGGACTCCAACGTCAAAGG
[141 nt withheld, positions 2678-2818]
G
[46 nt withheld, positions 2820-2865]
A
[95 nt withheld, positions 2867-2961]
TATGCGGTGTGAAATACCGCACAGATGCGTAAGGAGAAAATACCGCATCAGGCGCCCCTGCAGGCAGCTG
CGCGCTCGCTCGCTCACTGAGGCCGCCCGGGCAAAGCCCGGGCGTCGGGCGACCTTTGGTCGCCCGGCCT
CAGTGAGCGAGCGAGCGCGCAGAGAGGGAGTGGCCAACTCCATCACTAGGGGTTCCTGCGGCCGCTCGGT
CCGCACGTGAGATCTCATGCCTGCTATTGTCTTCCCAATCCTCCCCCTTGCTGTCCTGCCCCACCCCACC
CCCCAGAATAGAATGACACCTACTCAGACAATGCGATGCAATTTCCTCATTTTATTAGGAAAGGACAGTG
GGAGTGGCACCTTCCAGGGTCAAGGAAGGCACGGGGGAGGGGCAAACAACAGATGGCTGGCAACTAGAAG
GCACAGTCGAAGATCTCTCGAGCCACGGAATTGTCAGTGCCCAACAGCCGAGCCCCTGTCCAGCAGCGGG
CAAGGCAGGCGGCGATGAGTTCCGCCGTGGCAAGAACTAACCAGGATTTATACAAGGAGGAGAAAATGAA
AGCCATACGGGAAGCAATAGCATGATACAAAGGCATTAAAGCAGCGTATCCACATAGCGTAAAAGGAGCA
ACATAGTTAAGAATACCAGTCAATCTTTCACAAATTTTGTAATCCAGAGGTTGATTATGATATCGAATTC
GCGGCCGCGGCGCGCCTCATTACTTAGCGCTGGTGTACTTGGTGATGGCCTTAGTACCCTCGGACACGGC
GTGCTTGGCCAACTCCCCAGGCAGCAGCAGGCGCACGGCCGTCTGGATCTCCCGGGAGGTGATGGTCGAG
CGCTTGTTGTAATGCGCCAGGCGGGAAGCCTCTCCTGCGATGCGCTCGAAAATGTCGTTCACAAACGAAT
TCATGATGCCCATGGCCTTGGACGAAATGCCGGTGTCAGGGTGGACCTGCTTCAGAACCTTGTACACATA
GATGGAATAGCTCTCCTTGCGGCTGCGCTTGCGCTTCTTGCCGCCTTTCTTCTGCGCCTTAGTCACCGCC
TTCTTGGAGCCCTTTTTCGGGGCGGGAGCAGACTTCGCTGGCTCTGGGCCTCCGGAGCCTCCAGATCTGA
GTCCGGACTTGTCATCGTCATCCTTGTAATCGATGTCATGATCTTTATAATCTCCGTCATGGTCTTTGTA
GTCTCCACTAGCACCAGGCCCTGGATTCTCCTCTACATCCCCTGCCTGTTTCAACAGTGAGAAGTTGGTA
GCACCAGAGCCCTTGTACAGCTCGTCCATGCCGAGAGTGATCCCGGCGGCGGTCACGAACTCCAGCAGGA
CCATGTGATCGCGCTTCTCGTTGGGGTCTTTGCTCAGCTTGGACTGGTAGCTCAGGTAGTGGTTGTCGGG
CAGCAGCACGGGGCCGTCGCCGATGGGGGTGTTCTGCTGGTAGTGGTCGGCGAGCTGCACGCCGCCGTCC
TCGATGTTGTGGCGGATCTTGAAGTTGGCCTTGATGCCGTTCTTCTGCTTGTCGGCGGTGATATAGACGT
TGTGGCTGTTGTAGTTGTACTCCAGCTTGTGCCCCAGGATGTTGCCGTCCTCCTTGAAGTCGATGCCCTT
CAGCTCGATGCGGTTCACCAGGGTGTCGCCCTCGAACTTCACCTCGGCGCGGGTCTTGTAGTTGCCGTCG
TCTTTGAAGAAGATGGTGCGCTCCTGGACGTAGCCTTCGGGCATGGCGGACTTGAAGAAGTCGTGCTGCT
TCATGTGGTCGGGGTAGCGGGCGAAGCACTGCACGCCGTAGCCCAGGGTGGTCACGAGGGTGGGCCAGGG
CACGGGCAGCTTGCCGGTGGTGCAGATCAGCTTCAGGGTCAGCTTGCCGTAGGTGGCATCGCCCTCGCCC
TCGCCGGACACGCTGAACTTGTGGCCGTTGACATCGCCGTCCAGCTCGACCAGGATGGGCACCACCCCGG
TGAACAGCTCCTCGCCCTTGGAGACCATGGTGGCGACCGGTAGCGCTAGCTTCGAAAGATCTGGATCCCA
GAAGCAAATGTAAGCAATAGATGGCTCTGCCCTGACTTTTATGCCCAGCCCGAGCTCCTTTCTGAGACTG
TAAGATCTACAGTTATTTAATGTCTCAAGGTTGATTGAAATGGCTATAATTCC
